>Addgene plasmid #215981 | AA124 | addgene full sequence | sequence record 431441 | Addgene NGS Result
TCGCGCGTTTCGGTGATGACGGTGAAAACCTCTGACACATGCAGCTCCCGGAGACGGTCACAGCTTGTCT
GTAAGCGGATGCCGGGAGCAGACAAGCCCGTCAGGGCGCGTCAGCGGGTGTTGGCGGGTGTCGGGGCTGG
CTTAACTATGCGGCATCAGAGCAGATTGTACTGAGAGTGCACCATATGCGGTGTGAAATACCGCACAGAT
GCGTAAGGAGAAAATACCGCATCAGGCGCCATTCGCCATTCAGGCTGCGCAACTGTTGGGAAGGGCGATC
GGTGCGGGCCTCTTCGCTATTACGCCAGCTGGCGAAAGGGGGATGTGCTGCAAGGCGATTAAGTTGGGTA
ACGCCAGGGTTTTCCCAGTCACGACGTTGTAAAACGACGGCCAGAGAATTCGAGCTCGGTACCTCGCGAA
TACATCTAGATGAAGACGTAGGAGCCACCATGGCCATTTTCAAGCCTGAAGAGCTGAGACAAGCCCTGAT
GCCCACCCTGGAGGCCCTGTATCGGCAGGACCCTGAGAGCCTGCCCTTCAGACAGCCTGTGGATCCTCAG
CTGCTGGGAATCCCTGATTACTTCGACATCGTTAAGTCTCCTATGGATCTGTCTACCATCAAACGCAAGC
TGGACACCGGCCAGTACCAGGAGCCTTGGCAGTACGTGGACGACATCTGGCTGATGTTCAACAACGCCTG
GCTGTACAACAGAAAGACCAGCAGAGTGTACAAGTACTGCAGCAAGCTGAGCGAGGTCTTTGAGCAAGAG
ATCGACCCTGTGATGCAGTCTCTGGGCTATTGTTGCGGCAGAAAGCTGGAATTCAGCCCTCAAACACTGT
GCTGCTACGGCAAGCAGCTGTGCACCATCCCACGGGATGCTACATACTACAGCTACCAGAATAGATACCA
CTTCTGCGAGAAGTGCTTTAACGAGATTCAGGGCGAGTCCGTGTCCCTGGGCGACGACCCCAGCCAGCCC
CAGACCACCATCAACAAAGAGCAGTTCAGCAAGCGCAAGAACGACACCCTGGATCCCGAGCTTTTTGTGG
AATGTACCGAGTGCGGCAGGAAGATGCACCAGATCTGCGTGCTGCACCACGAGATCATCTGGCCCGCCGG
CTTCGTGTGCGACGGCTGTCTGAAGAAGAGCGCCAGAACCCGGAAAGAGAACAAGTTCAGTGCTAAGAGA
CTGCCTAGCACCAGACTGGGAACATTCCTGGAAAATAGGGTGAACGACTTCCTGCGGCGGCAAAACCACC
CGGAGTCTGGAGAAGTCACCGTGCGGGTGGTGCACGCCAGCGACAAGACCGTGGAAGTGAAACCTGGCAT
GAAGGCCAGATTCGTGGACAGCGGAGAGATGGCCGAGAGCTTCCCCTACAGAACAAAGGCCCTGTTCGCC
TTCGAGGAAATCGACGGTGTTGATCTGTGTTTTTTCGGCATGCATGTGCAGGAGTACGGCTCTGACTGCC
CTCCACCAAACCAGAGAAGAGTCTATATCAGCTACCTGGACTCTGTGCATTTCTTCCGGCCCAAATGCCT
GAGAACAGCCGTGTACCACGAGATCCTCATCGGCTACCTCGAGTACGTGAAGAAACTGGGCTACACCACA
GGCCACATCTGGGCCTGTCCTCCATCTGAAGGCGACGACTACATCTTCCACTGCCACCCTCCTGACCAGA
AAATCCCTAAGCCCAAGAGACTGCAGGAGTGGTACAAAAAAATGCTGGACAAGGCTGTGAGCGAAAGAAT
CGTGCACGACTACAAGGACATCTTTAAGCAGGCCACTGAAGATAGACTGACCTCCGCCAAGGAGCTGCCT
TACTTCGAGGGCGATTTCTGGCCTAATGTGCTGGAGGAATCTATCAAGGAACTGGAGCAGGAGGAGGAAG
AGCGGAAGCGGGAAGAAAATACCTCCAACGAGTCTACAGACGTGACCAAGGGCGACAGCAAGAACGCTAA
GAAGAAAAACAACAAGAAAACCAGCAAAAACAAGAGCAGCCTGTCCAGAGGCAACAAAAAAAAGCCTGGA
ATGCCTAACGTCAGCAACGACCTGAGCCAGAAGCTGTACGCCACAATGGAAAAGCACAAGGAAGTGTTCT
TTGTGATCAGACTGATTGCCGGACCTGCCGCCAATAGCCTGCCTCCCATCGTCGATCCAGACCCCCTGAT
CCCCTGTGATCTGATGGACGGCAGAGATGCTTTCCTGACCCTGGCCAGAGATAAGCACCTGGAATTCAGC
AGCCTGAGAAGAGCCCAGTGGAGCACCATGTGCATGCTGGTGGAACTGCACACACAGAGCCAGGACGGAG
GGCCGAGCTCTGGCGCACCCCCACCAAGTGGAGGGTCTCCTGCCGGGTCCCCAACATCTACTGAAGAAGG
CACCAGCGAATCCGCAACGCCCGAGTCAGGCCCTGGTACCTCCACAGAACCATCTGAAGGTAGTGCGCCT
GGTTCCCCAGCTGGAAGCCCTACTTCCACCGAAGAAGGCACGTCAACCGAACCAAGTGAAGGATCTGCCC
CTGGGACCAGCACTGAACCATCTGAGCCAAAAAAGAAGAGAAAGGTAGGCAGCAGTCTTCATCGGATCCC
GGGCCCGTCGACTGCAGAGGCCTGCATGCAAGCTTGGTGTAATCATGGTCATAGCTGTTTCCTGTGTGAA
ATTGTTATCCGCTCACAATTCCACACAACATACGAGCCGGAAGCATAAAGTGTAAAGCCTGGGGTGCCTA
ATGAGTGAGCTAACTCACATTAATTGCGTTGCGCTCACTGCCCGCTTTCCAGTCGGGAAACCTGTCGTGC
CAGCTGCATTAATGAATCGGCCAACGCGCGGGGAGAGGCGGTTTGCGTATTGGGCGCTCTTCCGCTTCCT
CGCTCACTGACTCGCTGCGCTCGGTCGTTCGGCTGCGGCGAGCGGTATCAGCTCACTCAAAGGCGGTAAT
ACGGTTATCCACAGAATCAGGGGATAACGCAGGAAAGAACATGTGAGCAAAAGGCCAGCAAAAGGCCAGG
AACCGTAAAAAGGCCGCGTTGCTGGCGTTTTTCCATAGGCTCCGCCCCCCTGACGAGCATCACAAAAATC
GACGCTCAAGTCAGAGGTGGCGAAACCCGACAGGACTATAAAGATACCAGGCGTTTCCCCCTGGAAGCTC
CCTCGTGCGCTCTCCTGTTCCGACCCTGCCGCTTACCGGATACCTGTCCGCCTTTCTCCCTTCGGGAAGC
GTGGCGCTTTCTCATAGCTCACGCTGTAGGTATCTCAGTTCGGTGTAGGTCGTTCGCTCCAAGCTGGGCT
GTGTGCACGAACCCCCCGTTCAGCCCGACCGCTGCGCCTTATCCGGTAACTATCGTCTTGAGTCCAACCC
GGTAAGACACGACTTATCGCCACTGGCAGCAGCCACTGGTAACAGGATTAGCAGAGCGAGGTATGTAGGC
GGTGCTACAGAGTTCTTGAAGTGGTGGCCTAACTACGGCTACACTAGAAGAACAGTATTTGGTATCTGCG
CTCTGCTGAAGCCAGTTACCTTCGGAAAAAGAGTTGGTAGCTCTTGATCCGGCAAACAAACCACCGCTGG
TAGCGGTGGTTTTTTTGTTTGCAAGCAGCAGATTACGCGCAGAAAAAAAGGATCTCAAGAAGATCCTTTG
ATCTTTTCTACGGGGTCTGACGCTCAGTGGAACGAAAACTCACGTTAAGGGATTTTGGTCATGAGATTAT
CAAAAAGGATCTTCACCTAGATCCTTTTAAATTAAAAATGAAGTTTTAAATCAAGCCCAATCTGAATAAT
GTTACAACCAATTAACCAATTCTGATTAGAAAAACTCATCGAGCATCAAATGAAACTGCAATTTATTCAT
ATCAGGATTATCAATACCATATTTTTGAAAAAGCCGTTTCTGTAATGAAGGAGAAAACTCACCGAGGCAG
TTCCATAGGATGGCAAGATCCTGGTATCGGTCTGCGATTCCGACTCGTCCAACATCAATACAACCTATTA
ATTTCCCCTCGTCAAAAATAAGGTTATCAAGTGAGAAATCACCATGAGTGACGACTGAATCCGGTGAGAA
TGGCAAAAGTTTATGCATTTCTTTCCAGACTTGTTCAACAGGCCAGCCATTACGCTCGTCATCAAAATCA
CTCGCATCAACCAAACCGTTATTCATTCGTGATTGCGCCTGAGCGAGACGAAATACGCGATCGCTGTTAA
AAGGACAATTACAAACAGGAATCGAATGCAACCGGCGCAGGAACACTGCCAGCGCATCAACAATATTTTC
ACCTGAATCAGGATATTCTTCTAATACCTGGAATGCTGTTTTTCCGGGGATCGCAGTGGTGAGTAACCAT
GCATCATCAGGAGTACGGATAAAATGCTTGATGGTCGGAAGAGGCATAAATTCCGTCAGCCAGTTTAGTC
TGACCATCTCATCTGTAACATCATTGGCAACGCTACCTTTGCCATGTTTCAGAAACAACTCTGGCGCATC
GGGCTTCCCATACAAGCGATAGATTGTCGCACCTGATTGCCCGACATTATCGCGAGCCCATTTATACCCA
TATAAATCAGCATCCATGTTGGAATTTAATCGCGGCCTCGACGTTTCCCGTTGAATATGGCTCATAACAC
CCCTTGTATTACTGTTTATGTAAGCAGACAGTTTTATTGTTCATGATGATATATTTTTATCTTGTGCAAT
GTAACATCAGAGATTTTGAGACACGGGCCAGAGCTGCA
Features (pLannotate 1.2.2; 11 found; start..end, strand, type, name):
    137..236     +  misc_feature   bom (fragment): basis of mobility region from pBR322
    242..399     -  CDS            lacZα (fragment): LacZα fragment of β-galactosidase; lacZ fragment
    456..2306    +  CDS            EP300 (fragment): EP300_HUMAN - Also known as P300. Experimental evidence at protein level: Swiss-Prot protein existence level 1. (Microbial infection) In case of HIV-1 infection, it is recruited by the viral protein Tat. Regulates Tat's transactivating activity and may help inducing chromatin remodeling of proviral genes. Binds to and may be involved in the transforming capacity of the adenovirus E1A protein. From Homo sapiens (Human).
   2547..2567    +  CDS            SV40 NLS: nuclear localization signal of SV40 (simian virus 40) large T antigen
   2662..2678    -  protein_bind   lac operator: The lac repressor binds to the lac operator to inhibit transcription in E. coli. This inhibition can be relieved by adding lactose or isopropyl-β-D-thiogalactopyranoside (IPTG). lac repressor encoded by lacI
   2686..2716    -  promoter       lac promoter: promoter for the E. coli lac operon
   2731..2752    -  protein_bind   CAP binding site: CAP binding activates transcription in the presence of cAMP. E. coli catabolite activator protein
   2765..2857    -  CDS            lacI (fragment): lac repressor; lacI; The lac repressor binds to the lac operator to inhibit transcription in E. coli. This inhibition can be relieved by adding lactose or isopropyl-β-D-thiogalactopyranoside (IPTG).
   3040..3628    -  rep_origin     ori: high-copy-number ColE1/pMB1/pBR322/pUC origin of replication
   3806..4615    -  CDS            KanR: aminoglycoside phosphotransferase; aph(3')-Ia; confers resistance to kanamycin in bacteria or G418 (Geneticin®) in eukaryotes
   4722..35      +  CDS            rop (fragment) (across the origin): Rop protein, which maintains plasmids at low copy number; rop
