[The description below was written by a language model from this plasmid's Addgene catalogue record and pLannotate feature annotations shown in this document.]
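Description:
AA124 is a Fragmid "fragment" plasmid, a storage vector that holds one modular part for assembly into larger CRISPR expression constructs rather than a vector meant to be expressed on its own. It is built on the pUC57-Kan cloning backbone and is about 4.7 kb according to the sequenced record. It propagates in E. coli through a high-copy ColE1/pUC-type origin and is selected with kanamycin via the aph(3')-Ia aminoglycoside phosphotransferase gene. The remaining backbone annotations are remnants of the pUC/pBR322 lineage: partial bom, rop and lacI sequences, plus a lac promoter, operator, CAP site and interrupted lacZα fragment flanking the cloning region. None of these has a role in the payload.

The insert is an N-terminal module composed of a start codon, the catalytic core of the human acetyltransferase p300 (annotated as an EP300 fragment of roughly 1.85 kb), a linker, and an SV40 large T antigen nuclear localization signal. This arrangement is designed so that the p300 core sits at the amino terminus of a fusion protein, joined through the linker and NLS to whatever downstream module is assembled next to it. No eukaryotic promoter, polyadenylation signal or downstream partner is present in the fragment, so these must come from other modules and a destination vector. The record does not state the cloning method or the sites used for assembly.

The p300 core is a histone acetyltransferase domain commonly tethered to DNA-targeting proteins to activate transcription at chosen loci. That fits the toolkit's stated aim of rapidly building and comparing emerging CRISPR technologies, although the record does not name a specific fusion partner.
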