Addgene plasmid #215981: AA124
Purpose: Fragmid fragment: (N' terminus) catalytic core of human acetyltransferase p300
Depositing lab: John Doench. Depositing organization: Broad Institute. Publication: Modular vector assembly enables rapid assessment of emerging CRISPR technologies. McGee AV, Liu YV, Griffith AL, Szegletes ZM, Wen B, Kraus C, Miller NW, Steger RJ, Escude Velasco B, Bosch JA, Zirin JD, Viswanatha R, Sontheimer EJ, Goodale A, Greene MA, Green TM, Doench JG. Cell Genom. 2024 Mar 13;4(3):100519. doi: 10.1016/j.xgen.2024.100519. PubMed 38484704.
Backbone
  Vector backbone: pUC57-Kan
  Vector type: Fragment
Growth in bacteria
  Bacterial resistance: Kanamycin, 50 μg/mL
  Growth temperature: 37°C
  Growth strain: DH5alpha
  Copy number: Unknown
Gene/Insert
  Gene/Insert name: Start; p300_v1.2; Linker_v3.1; SV40NLS_v1.6
  Species: Other
  Cloning method: Unknown
Resource information
  A portion of this plasmid was derived from a plasmid made by: Genscript ID: U6717GF300-27
Terms and licenses: Academic/Nonprofit Terms; Industry Terms: Not Available to Industry
Depositor comments: Please visit https://www.biorxiv.org/content/10.1101/2023.10.25.564061v1 for bioRxiv preprint.
How to cite: AA124 was a gift from John Doench (Addgene plasmid # 215981 ; http://n2t.net/addgene:215981 ; RRID:Addgene_215981)
